Addgene plasmid #213776: pLEW-pHluorin2-PTS1
Purpose: Expresses the fluorescent protein pH sensor pHlorin2 in the glycosomes of Trypanosomal brucei
Depositing lab: Kenneth Christensen. Depositing organization: Brigham Young University.
Backbone
  Vector backbone: pLEW100v5
  Backbone size w/o insert (bp): 5560
  Total vector size (bp): 6292
  Vector type: Trypanosoma brucei expression
  Selectable markers: Zeocin
Growth in bacteria
  Bacterial resistance: Ampicillin, 100 μg/mL
  Growth temperature: 37°C
  Growth strain: DH5alpha
  Copy number: High Copy
Gene/Insert
  Gene/Insert name: pHlorin2
  Species: Synthetic
  Insert size (bp): 732
  Mutation: Appended a 2 glycine linker and a T. brucei peroxisome targeting sequence (AKL) at the C-terminus of pHlorin2
  Promoter: T. brucei rRNA promotor
  Cloning method: Restriction Enzyme; 5′ cloning site HindIII (not destroyed); 3′ cloning site BamHI (not destroyed)
  Sequencing primers: 5′ CCCTATAGTGAGTCGTATTA; 3′ GATTTAGGTGACACTATAG
Resource information
  A portion of this plasmid was derived from a plasmid made by: Synthesized from published AA sequence (https://doi.org/10.4236%2Fabb.2011.23021) at Twist Bioscience
Terms and licenses: Academic/Nonprofit Terms; Industry Terms: Not Available to Industry
How to cite: pLEW-pHluorin2-PTS1 was a gift from Kenneth Christensen (Addgene plasmid # 213776 ; http://n2t.net/addgene:213776 ; RRID:Addgene_213776)
