[The description below was written by a language model from this plasmid's Addgene catalogue record and pLannotate feature annotations shown in this document.]
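Description:
pLEW-pHluorin2-PTS1 is a Trypanosoma brucei expression plasmid built on the pLEW100v5 backbone, about 6.3 kb in total. It is propagated in E. coli as a high-copy plasmid using a ColE1/pUC-type origin and the β-lactamase (AmpR) gene with its own promoter for ampicillin selection. For selection in trypanosomes it carries the Sh ble gene (BleoR), which confers resistance to Zeocin/phleomycin. The annotation also picks up short remnants of pBR322-derived sequence (partial TcR, bom, rop, and a lacI fragment), which appear to be non-functional backbone leftovers, along with flanking T7 and SP6 promoter sequences.

The payload is a synthetic 732 bp insert cloned between HindIII and BamHI sites. It encodes pHluorin2, a ratiometric pH-sensitive GFP variant derived from Aequorea victoria. A two-glycine linker and the tripeptide AKL, a type 1 peroxisomal targeting signal (PTS1), are appended to its C-terminus. In trypanosomes this signal directs import into glycosomes, the peroxisome-related organelles that house much of the glycolytic pathway. The record lists the T. brucei rRNA promoter as driving expression; this promoter is not itself annotated in the feature table. Two short matches to tet operator-containing sequence lie just upstream of the coding region, which suggests tetracycline-regulated expression, though the record does not state this explicitly. Parasite-specific elements such as UTRs and any genomic targeting sequence are likewise not annotated. The construct is intended to place a genetically encoded pH sensor inside glycosomes so that the pH of this organelle can be measured by fluorescence in living T. brucei.
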