Features (pLannotate 1.2.2; 14 found; start..end, strand, type, name):
     60..78      -  promoter       T7 promoter: promoter for bacteriophage T7 RNA polymerase
    342..361     +  promoter       PLtetO-1 promoter (fragment): modified phage lambda PL promoter with tet operator sites (Lutz and Bujard, 1997)
    363..382     +  promoter       PLtetO-1 promoter (fragment): modified phage lambda PL promoter with tet operator sites (Lutz and Bujard, 1997)
    514..1227    +  CDS            pHluorin2: pHluorin2 is a multistate long stokes shift fluorescent protein published in 2011, derived from Aequorea victoria.
   1959..1976    +  misc_feature   MCS (fragment): pUC18/19 multiple cloning site
   1986..2004    -  promoter       SP6 promoter: promoter for bacteriophage SP6 RNA polymerase
   2232..2507    +  CDS            TcR (fragment): tetracycline efflux protein; tet; confers resistance to tetracycline
   2508..2556    -  misc_feature   bom (fragment): basis of mobility region from pBR322
   2658..2693    -  CDS            rop (fragment): Rop protein, which maintains plasmids at low copy number; rop
   2788..2892    +  promoter       AmpR promoter: bla
   2893..3753    +  CDS            AmpR: β-lactamase; bla; confers resistance to ampicillin, carbenicillin, and related antibiotics
   3924..4512    +  rep_origin     ori: high-copy-number ColE1/pMB1/pBR322/pUC origin of replication
   4695..4748    +  CDS            lacI (fragment): lac repressor; lacI; The lac repressor binds to the lac operator to inhibit transcription in E. coli. This inhibition can be relieved by adding lactose or isopropyl-β-D-thiogalactopyranoside (IPTG).
   5839..6213    -  CDS            BleoR: antibiotic-binding protein; Sh ble from Streptoalloteichus hindustanus; confers resistance to bleomycin, phleomycin, and Zeocin™
>Addgene plasmid #213776 | pLEW-pHluorin2-PTS1 | addgene full sequence | sequence record 423197 | Addgene NGS Result
AAAAAAAAAAAAACATGAATTTCAGAAGACCTTGCTGTGCCCCCGGTACGGGAGATCTCCCTATAGTGAG
TCGTATTAATCAGGTACCGTCATTGGGGTTAAGCGGAAAGGTGTGTGTCAGTAGGTTGTGAGGTGAAAGC
GTTTTCAGATGCATAGTGAGCTTAATGTCCTTTTCACAGTATATCGTGTCTGATAGGTATCTCTTATTAG
TATAGTCGAATACTAGTCAATAGTGCGTTTTGTGCAAAATGTCCATTTTGTGGCAGTGATGGGGTTGTTT
TATGCTATTCCGTGTCTCTGGGTGGGCGTGCATTGAAAATAGGGGTTATCGGGTAGGGATCTCCCTATCA
GTGATAGAGATCTCCCTATCAGTGATAGAGATCCCTGAGTACTGAGTTTAACATGTTCTCGTCCCGGGCT
GCACGCGCCTTCGAGTTTTTTTTCCTTTTCCCCATTTTTTTCAACTTGAAGACTTCAATTACACCAAAAA
GTAAAATTCACAAGCTTGCTAGCATGAGCAAAGGCGAAGAATTGTTTACCGGTGTTGTCCCTATCCTGGT
CGAGCTGGACGGCGATGTTAACGGGCATAAGTTCAGTGTGTCCGGGGAAGGAGAAGGCGACGCTACCTAC
GGCAAGCTGACGCTGAAATTCATTTGCACGACAGGGAAGCTCCCCGTCCCGTGGCCCACCCTTGTCACGA
CCCTGTCCTATGGGGTACAATGCTTTAGTCGTTATCCCGATCACATGAAACAACATGACTTCTTTAAAAG
TGCAATGCCGGAAGGTTACGTTCAGGAGCGCACAATATTCTTCAAGGATGATGGAAACTATAAGACAAGG
GCTGAGGTGAAATTCGAAGGTGACACTTTGGTCAATCGAATTGAGCTGAAAGGGATTGATTTCAAGGAAG
ACGGAAACATTCTGGGTCATAAACTGGAATACAACTACAATGAACATCTTGTCTACATAATGGCCGATAA
ACAAAAGAACGGGACTAAAGCCATATTCCAAGTTCACCATAACATCGAAGATGGCGGCGTTCAGCTGGCC
GATCACTACCAACAAAACACCCCAATCGGGGATGGTCCTGTGCTTCTCCCCGACAACCATTACCTTCATA
CGCAATCCGCCTTGAGCAAAGATCCCAATGAGAAAAGAGATCATATGGTTCTGCTGGAGTTCGTGACTGC
TGCGGGTATTACGCACGGCATGGACGAACTTTACAAAGGCGGCGCTAAACTGTAAGAATTCGGATCCTGC
CCATTTAGTTGGCTTTTCCCTTGTCTCGTGTCTTTTCCGTGGAAAGGTTCCCGGAGTAATCTGATGGCAC
AGCAGGGAGGTGCGCCTGCAGGTTGGTTAGGAAGGGGGGATGATGTAAAAGAAGAAAATGGGGGGATATC
TTATGTTTAAGAGGATAAATAATGTGAAGGGGCTTTATATGCTTGCTTGGTTGTCTCGTTGGTGCATGGG
GAATCTGCATGTTTGCTTTGGAGCACGCGTGGTACATCAATGGGATCATATCTTGCTGCCTCCCGCAGTC
ACCGTGCGGAGCTGCCGGTGCCCCGTTTCTCATAGGCGTGTGCACCTTCCGTCTGAGACCTGTAAATGGT
TAAAAAGGAATATATAATTACCTTTTGAAAAGTGGTAAAAAACGAATATATGTTTTTTTTTGGTTTTAAT
ACGCTCTTTTGTGTGTATGAGAGGAATAAATAAGTGTGTGTGTGTGTGTGTGTTGTTGTTGTTGAAAAAA
TGAAGGACACGAAAGCGCTCATTAAGGGTGGGGATACACCAGGCATAATTATCCGAAAATATTTTGATGC
ACCAAATAAGTGAACATACTGACGAAATCAAAGAGTTGGAGGATGGATAGGGAGGCCTCATTGGCAGTGG
TAAATTGATTTGACTTGAATATGATACCCTCTTACTGTTTCATTGCCACTACAAGTTGGTTTCCTTCCCC
TGCAGGCATGCAAGCTAGCTTGTATTCTATAGTGTCACCTAAATCGTATGTGTATGATACATAAGGTTAT
GTATTAATTGTAGCCGCGTTCTAACGACAATATGTACAAGCCTAATTGTGTAGCATCTGGCTTACTGAAG
CAGACCCTATCATCTCTCTCGTAAACTGCCGTCAGAGTCGGTTTGGTTGGACGAACCTTCTGAGTTTCTG
GTAACGCCGTCCCGCACCCGGAAATGGTCAGCGAACCAATCAGCAGGGTCATCGCTAGCCAGATCCTCTA
CGCCGGACGCATCGTGGCCGGCATCACCGGCGCCACAGGTGCGGTTGCTGGCGCCTATATCGCCGACATC
ACCGATGGGGAAGATCGGGCTCGCCACTTCGGGCTCATGAGCGCTTGTTTCGGCGTGGGTATGGTGGCAG
GCCCCGTGGCCGGGGGACTGTTGGGCGCCATCTCCTTGCACCATTCCTTGCGGCGGCGGTGCTCAACGGC
CTCAACCTACTACTGGGCTGCTTCCTAATGCAGGAGTCGCATAAGGGAGAGCGTCGAATGGTGCACTCTC
AGTACAATCTGCTCTGATGCCGCATAGTTAAGCCAGCCCCGACACCCGCCAACACCCGCTGACGCGCCCT
GACGGGCTTGTCTGCTCCCGGCATCCGCTTACAGACAAGCTGTGACCGTCTCCGGGAGCTGCATGTGTCA
GAGGTTTTCACCGTCATCACCGAAACGCGCGAGACGAAAGGGCCTCGTGATACGCCTATTTTTATAGGTT
AATGTCATGATAATAATGGTTTCTTAGACGTCAGGTGGCACTTTTCGGGGAAATGTGCGCGGAACCCCTA
TTTGTTTATTTTTCTAAATACATTCAAATATGTATCCGCTCATGAGACAATAACCCTGATAAATGCTTCA
ATAATATTGAAAAAGGAAGAGTATGAGTATTCAACATTTCCGTGTCGCCCTTATTCCCTTTTTTGCGGCA
TTTTGCCTTCCTGTTTTTGCTCACCCAGAAACGCTGGTGAAAGTAAAAGATGCTGAAGATCAGTTGGGTG
CACGAGTGGGTTACATCGAACTGGATCTCAACAGCGGTAAGATCCTTGAGAGTTTTCGCCCCGAAGAACG
TTTTCCAATGATGAGCACTTTTAAAGTTCTGCTATGTGGCGCGGTATTATCCCGTATTGACGCCGGGCAA
GAGCAACTCGGTCGCCGCATACACTATTCTCAGAATGACTTGGTTGAGTACTCACCAGTCACAGAAAAGC
ATCTTACGGATGGCATGACAGTAAGAGAATTATGCAGTGCTGCCATAACCATGAGTGATAACACTGCGGC
CAACTTACTTCTGACAACGATCGGAGGACCGAAGGAGCTAACCGCTTTTTTGCACAACATGGGGGATCAT
GTAACTCGCCTTGATCGTTGGGAACCGGAGCTGAATGAAGCCATACCAAACGACGAGCGTGACACCACGA
TGCCTGTAGCAATGGCAACAACGTTGCGCAAACTATTAACTGGCGAACTACTTACTCTAGCTTCCCGGCA
ACAATTAATAGACTGGATGGAGGCGGATAAAGTTGCAGGACCACTTCTGCGCTCGGCCCTTCCGGCTGGC
TGGTTTATTGCTGATAAATCTGGAGCCGGTGAGCGTGGGTCTCGCGGTATCATTGCAGCACTGGGGCCAG
ATGGTAAGCCCTCCCGTATCGTAGTTATCTACACGACGGGGAGTCAGGCAACTATGGATGAACGAAATAG
ACAGATCGCTGAGATAGGTGCCTCACTGATTAAGCATTGGTAACTGTCAGACCAAGTTTACTCATATATA
CTTTAGATTGATTTAAAACTTCATTTTTAATTTAAAAGGATCTAGGTGAAGATCCTTTTTGATAATCTCA
TGACCAAAATCCCTTAACGTGAGTTTTCGTTCCACTGAGCGTCAGACCCCGTAGAAAAGATCAAAGGATC
TTCTTGAGATCCTTTTTTTCTGCGCGTAATCTGCTGCTTGCAAACAAAAAAACCACCGCTACCAGCGGTG
GTTTGTTTGCCGGATCAAGAGCTACCAACTCTTTTTCCGAAGGTAACTGGCTTCAGCAGAGCGCAGATAC
CAAATACTGTTCTTCTAGTGTAGCCGTAGTTAGGCCACCACTTCAAGAACTCTGTAGCACCGCCTACATA
CCTCGCTCTGCTAATCCTGTTACCAGTGGCTGCTGCCAGTGGCGATAAGTCGTGTCTTACCGGGTTGGAC
TCAAGACGATAGTTACCGGATAAGGCGCAGCGGTCGGGCTGAACGGGGGGTTCGTGCACACAGCCCAGCT
TGGAGCGAACGACCTACACCGAACTGAGATACCTACAGCGTGAGCTATGAGAAAGCGCCACGCTTCCCGA
AGGGAGAAAGGCGGACAGGTATCCGGTAAGCGGCAGGGTCGGAACAGGAGAGCGCACGAGGGAGCTTCCA
GGGGGAAACGCCTGGTATCTTTATAGTCCTGTCGGGTTTCGCCACCTCTGACTTGAGCGTCGATTTTTGT
GATGCTCGTCAGGGGGGCGGAGCCTATGGAAAAACGCCAGCAACGCGGCCTTTTTACGGTTCCTGGCCTT
TTGCTGGCCTTTTGCTCACATGTTCTTTCCTGCGTTATCCCCTGATTCTGTGGATAACCGTATTACCGCC
TTTGAGTGAGCTGATACCGCTCGCCGCAGCCGAACGACCGAGCGCAGCGAGTCAGTGAGCGAGGAAGCGG
AAGAGCGCCCAATACGCAAACCGCCTCTCCCCGCGCGTTGGCCGATTCATTAATGCAGAATTCGAGCTCA
TATAGTTGGTATGTATTCTAATTCCAGACTACTGGCGTGGGATAAACATGTCCCCCTGATTAAAAGGAAA
GATTCCATAGCCCATTAGTGCAAAGATAATTGGTACACCGTCAAAAACACATGGGAGACCACACGATACG
ACACTGTGACCGTAGCATCAATTCCGCACTCGATATAACTCTATCGAAGAACTTCCATGGTACAAACTGG
TCGCCACGGTCTGCTCCACACGGAGATCATCGTATCATTTTTATCGATAGCGGCCGCTATCGATGTATGC
CTTGGCCCTGATGGCATGCCAATTTCACTACAACGGACTATGTGGACCCCGTTATCATGGAAATGCGCTA
GTTGGAGGAAGTTAGACCGCGCCGGAAAAGAGAGGGGTAGAGAAAATGACAACTTGGAAGATATCCACAC
ACGCACGGTGAAACGTTAGCAACAATTATTAGGGAAGCGACGCTTGCCCTAGTCCCACGAGTAACCAAGA
CTCCAAAAGCCTTTCTGGCACAGAGAGCGAGCCGAAATGGAAAAGAGAAACAATGCCTGCACTAACACTA
CTGAGCGATTCGCCTCGCCGCGGAGGACCGAATACTAATAACGACACTTGCGGTCAAAAAGTAGAAGAAC
AAATGCTCAACGATGAGTGAATCAGGTTAGGGTAGTTGGAAAATTATACAGAATGTCTTTGGCAACACAC
CGGGCTTGCATGCCTGCAAGGCCTTGCAAGGCCTTGCAGAATACTGCATAGATAACAAACGCATCAAACA
CAACTGGTGGCACTATTTCAATCATGTCGACACACCAAGACGAGAAAATTTGAGTTAAACAAGATGCCTA
CAACCCTATATTTATTATCTTCAAGTGATCTTCTCTTCTCTTGTGCGCTGTACGTAAATGTGTTGCAAAT
AAGGCATAGGGCTGAGTACAGGCACCACACGCGAGGAAAATCATAAGCACTAGCCGTGTCAACTCACAGC
GACTACAGAACAATTTTGGCCACACAACCCGGTGTTAGGATCTCCGAGGCCTCGGACCCGTCGGGCCGCG
TCGGACCGGCGGTGTTGGTCGGCGTCGGTCAGTCCTGCTCCTCGGCCACGAAGTGCACGCAGTTGCCGGC
CGGGTCGCGCAGGGCGAACTCCCGCCCCCACGGCTGCTCGCCGATCTCGGTCATGGCCGGCCCGGAGGCG
TCCCGGAAGTTCGTGGACACGACCTCCGACCACTCGGCGTACAGCTCGTCCAGGCCGCGCACCCACACCC
AGGCCAGGGTGTTGTCCGGCACCACCTGGTCCTGGACCGCGCTGATGAACAGGGTCACGTCGTCCCGGAC
CACACCGGCGAAGTCGTCCTCCACGAAGTCCCGGGAGAACCCGAGCCGGTCGGTCCAGAACTCGACCGCT
CCGGCGACGTCGCGCGCGGTGAGCACCGGAACGGCACTGGTCAACTTGGCCATGGTGATAGCTTATTTTA
TGGCAGCAACGAGACCTTACGTAAAGCAAAACTAAATAAGAGCGGAGACTGCAATGCAGAGTA
